>Addgene plasmid #37387 | pIC389 | depositor full sequence | sequence record 47115 | pIC389 sequence 6958 bps
CTGCAGCCTGAATATGGGCCAAACAGGATATCTGTGGTAAGCAGTTCCTGCCCCGGCTCAGGGCCAAGAA
CAGATGGAACAGCTGAATATGGGCCAAACAGGATATCTGTGGTAAGCAGTTCCTGCCCCGGCTCAGGGCC
AAGAACAGATGGTCCCCAGATGCGGTCCAGCCCTCAGCAGTTTCTAGAGAACCATCAGATGTTTCCAGGG
TGCCCCAAGGACCTGAAATGACCCTGTGCCTTATTTGAACTAACCAATCAGTTCGCTTCTCGCTTCTGTT
CGCGCGCTTCTGCTCCCCGAGCTCAATAAAAGAGCCCACAACCCCTCACTCGGGGCGCCAGTCCTCCGAT
TGACTGAGTCGCCCGGGTACCCGTGTATCCAATAAACCCTCTTGCAGTTGCATCCGACTTGTGGTCTCGC
TGTTCCTTGGGAGGGTCTCCTCTGAGTGATTGACTACCCGTCAGCGGGGGTCTTTCATTTGGGGGCTCGT
CCGGGATCGGGAGACCCCTGCCCAGGGACCACCGACCCACCACCGGGAGGTAAGCTGGCCAGCAACTTAT
CTGTGTCTGTCCGATTGTCTAGTGTCTATGACTGATTTTATGCGCCTGCGTCGGTACTAGTTAGCTAACT
AGCTCTGTATCTGGCGGACCCGTGGTGGAACTGACGAGTTCTGAACACCCGGCCGCAACCCTGGGAGACG
TCCCAGGGACTTTGGGGGCCGTTTTTGTGGCCCGACCTGAGGAAGGGAGTCGATGTGGAATCCGACCCCG
TCAGGATATGTGGTTCTGGTAGGAGACGAGAACCTAAAACAGTTCCCGCCTCCGTCTGAATTTTTGCTTT
CGGTTTGGAACCGAAGCCGCGCGTCTTGTCTGCTGCAGCATCGTTCTGTGTTGTCTCTGTCTGACTGTGT
TTCTGTATTTGTCTGAAAATTAGGGCCAGACTGTTACCACTCCCTTAAGTTTGACCTTAGATCACTGGAA
AGATGTCGAGCGGCTCGCTCACAACCAGTCGGTAGATGTCAAGAAGAGACGTTGGGTTACCTTCTGCTCT
GCAGAATGGCCAACCTTTAACGTCGGATGGCCGCGAGACGGCACCTTTAACCGAGACCTCATCACCCAGG
TTAAGATCAAGGTCTTTTCACCTGGCCCGCATGGACACCCAGACCAGGTCCCCTACATCGTGACCTGGGA
AGCCTTGGCTTTTGACCCCCCTCCCTGGGTCAAGCCCTTTGTACACCCTAAGCCTCCGCCTCCTCTTCTT
CCATCCGCGCCGTCTCTCCCCCTTGAACCTCCTCTTTCGACCCCGCCTCAATCCTCCCTTTATCCAGCCC
TCACTCCTTCTCTAGGCGCCGGCCGGATCCCAGTGTGGTGGTACGCTACCGGTCGCCACCATGGTGAGCA
AGGGCGAGGAGCTGTTCACCGGGGTGGTGCCCATCCTGGTCGAGCTGGACGGCGACGTAAACGGCCACAA
GTTCAGCGTGTCCGGCGAGGGCGAGGGCGATGCCACCTACGGCAAGCTGACCCTGAAGTTCATCTGCACC
ACCGGCAAGCTGCCCGTGCCCTGGCCCACCCTCGTGACCACCCTGACCTACGGCGTGCAGTGCTTCAGCC
GCTACCCCGACCACATGAAGCAGCACGACTTCTTCAAGTCCGCCATGCCCGAAGGCTACGTCCAGGAGCG
CACCATCTTCTTCAAGGACGACGGCAACTACAAGACCCGCGCCGAGGTGAAGTTCGAGGGCGACACCCTG
GTGAACCGCATCGAGCTGAAGGGCATCGACTTCAAGGAGGACGGCAACATCCTGGGGCACAAGCTGGAGT
ACAACTACAACAGCCACAACGTCTATATCATGGCCGACAAGCAGAAGAACGGCATCAAGGTGAACTTCAA
GATCCGCCACAACATCGAGGACGGCAGCGTGCAGCTCGCCGACCACTACCAGCAGAACACCCCCATCGGC
GACGGCCCCGTGCTGCTGCCCGACAACCACTACCTGAGCACCCAGTCCGCCCTGAGCAAAGACCCCAACG
AGAAGCGCGATCACATGGTCCTGCTGGAGTTCGTGACCGCCGCCGGGATCACTCTCGGCATGGACGAGCT
GTACAAGTCCGGAGGGGATCGGTGGAGCTCCACCGGTGGCGGCCGCTCTAGAGAGAATCTTTATTTTCAG
GGCGCCGCCAAATTCAAAGAAACCGCTGCTGCTAAATTCGAACGCCAGCACATGGACAGCGGAGGTGGAG
GTACTAGTCTCGAGCGACTTAATCTCTCAGACCTTCAAATGGTTCTTGGTCTGAGCTACAGCACAAATAA
CTCCATAATGTCTGAAAATACTGAAATTGATAGCAGTTTGAATGGTGTACGCCCCAAGTTGGGACGCCGG
CATAGTATGGAAAATATGGAACTTATGAAGTTAACACCAGAAAAGGTACAGAACTGGAACAGTGAAATTC
TTGCTAAGCAAAAACCTCTTATTGCCAAACCTTCTGCAAAGCTACTCTTTGTCAACAGACTGAAGGGGAA
AAAATACAAAACGAATTCCTCCACTAAAGTTCTCCAAGATGCCAGTAATTCTATTGACCACCGAATTCCA
AATTCTCAGAGGAAAATCAGTGCAGATACTATTGGAGATGAAGGGTTCTTTGACTTATTAAGCCGATTTC
AAAGCAATAGGATGGATGATCAGAGATGTTGCTTACAAGAAAAGAACTGCCATACAGCTTCAACAACAAC
TTCTTCCACTCCCCCTAAAATGATGCTAAAAACATCATCTGTTCCTGTGGTATCCCCCAACACGGATGAG
TTTTTAGATCTTCTTGCCAGCTCACAGAGTCGCCGTCTGGATGACCAGAGGGCTAGTTTCAGTAATTTGC
CAGGGCTTCGTCTAACACAAAACAGCCAGTCGGTACTTAGCCACCTGATGACTAATGACAACAAAGAGGC
TGATGAAGATTTCTTTGACATCCTTGTAAAATGTCAAGGATCCAGATTAGATGATCAAAGATGTGCTCCA
CCACCTGCTACCACAAAGGGTCCGACAGTACCAGATGAAGACTTTTTCAGCCTTATTTTACGGTCCCAGG
GAAAGAGAATGGATGAACAGAGAGTTCTTTTACAAAGAGATCAAAACAGAGACACTGACTTTGGGCTAAA
GGACTTTTTGCAAAATAATGCTTTGTTGGAGTTTAAAAATTCAGGGAAAAAATCGGCAGACCATTAGCCG
CGGGCCCGGGATCCACCGGATCTAGATAACTGATCATAATCAGCCATACCACATTTGTAGAGGTTTTACT
TGCTTTAAAAAACCTCCCACACCTCCCCCTGAACCTGAAACATAAAATGAATGCAATTCGCCAGCACAGT
GGTCGACCCTGTGGAATGTGTGTCAGTTAGGGTGTGGAAAGTCCCCAGGCTCCCCAGCAGGCAGAAGTAT
GCAAAGCATGCATCTCAATTAGTCAGCAACCAGGTGTGGAAAGTCCCCAGGCTCCCCAGCAGGCAGAAGT
ATGCAAAGCATGCATCTCAATTAGTCAGCAACCATAGTCCCGCCCCTAACTCCGCCCATCCCGCCCCTAA
CTCCGCCCAGTTCCGCCCATTCTCCGCCCCATGGCTGACTAATTTTTTTTATTTATGCAGAGGCCGAGGC
CGCCTCGGCCTCTGAGCTATTCCAGAAGTAGTGAGGAGGCTTTTTTGGAGGCCTAGGCTTTTGCAAAAAG
CTTGAGCACGTGTTGACAATTAATCATCGGCATAGTATATCGGCATAGTATAATACGACAAGGTGAGGAA
CTAAACCATGGCCAAGCCTTTGTCTCAAGAAGAATCCACCCTCATTGAAAGAGCAACGGCTACAATCAAC
AGCATCCCCATCTCTGAAGACTACAGCGTCGCCAGCGCAGCTCTCTCTAGCGACGGCCGCATCTTCACTG
GTGTCAATGTATATCATTTTACTGGGGGACCTTGTGCAGAACTCGTGGTGCTGGGCACTGCTGCTGCTGC
GGCAGCTGGCAACCTGACTTGTATCGTCGCGATCGGAAATGAGAACAGGGGCATCTTGAGCCCCTGCGGA
CGGTGCCGACAGGTGCTTCTCGATCTGCATCCTGGGATCAAAGCCATAGTGAAGGACAGTGATGGACAGC
CGACGGCAGTTGGGATTCGTGAATTGCTGCCCTCTGGTTATGTGTGGGAGGGCTAAGCACTTCATCGATA
AAATAAAAGATTTTATTTAGTCTCCAGAAAAAGGGGGGAATGAAAGACCCCACCTGTAGGTTTGGCAAGC
TAGCTTAAGTAACGCCATTTTGCAAGGCATGGAAAAATACATAACTGAGAATAGAGAAGTTCAGATCAAG
GTCAGGAACAGATGGAACAGCTGAATATGGGCCAAACAGGATATCTGTGGTAAGCAGTTCCTGCCCCGGC
TCAGGGCCAAGAACAGATGGAACAGCTGAATATGGGCCAAACAGGATATCTGTGGTAAGCAGTTCCTGCC
CCGGCTCAGGGCCAAGAACAGATGGTCCCCAGATGCGGTCCAGCCCTCAGCAGTTTCTAGAGAACCATCA
GATGTTTCCAGGGTGCCCCAAGGACCTGAAATGACCCTGTGCCTTATTTGAACTAACCAATCAGTTCGCT
TCTCGCTTCTGTTCGCGCGCTTCTGCTCCCCGAGCTCAATAAAAGAGCCCACAACCCCTCACTCGGGGCG
CCAGTCCTCCGATTGACTGAGTCGCCCGGGTACCCGTGTATCCAATAAACCCTCTTGCAGTTGCATCCGA
CTTGTGGTCTCGCTGTTCCTTGGGAGGGTCTCCTCTGAGTGATTGACTACCCGTCAGCGGGGGTCTTTCA
TTTCCGACTTGTGGTCTCGCTGCCTTGGGAGGGTCTCCTCTGAGTGATTGACTACCCGTCAGCGGGGGTC
TTCACATGCAGCATGTATCAAAATTAATTTGGTTTTTTTTCTTAAGTATTTACATTAAATGGCCATAGTT
GCATTAATGAATCGGCCAACGCGCGGGGAGAGGCGGTTTGCGTATTGGCGCTCTTCCGCTTCCTCGCTCA
CTGACTCGCTGCGCTCGGTCGTTCGGCTGCGGCGAGCGGTATCAGCTCACTCAAAGGCGGTAATACGGTT
ATCCACAGAATCAGGGGATAACGCAGGAAAGAACATGTGAGCAAAAGGCCAGCAAAAGGCCAGGAACCGT
AAAAAGGCCGCGTTGCTGGCGTTTTTCCATAGGCTCCGCCCCCCTGACGAGCATCACAAAAATCGACGCT
CAAGTCAGAGGTGGCGAAACCCGACAGGACTATAAAGATACCAGGCGTTTCCCCCTGGAAGCTCCCTCGT
GCGCTCTCCTGTTCCGACCCTGCCGCTTACCGGATACCTGTCCGCCTTTCTCCCTTCGGGAAGCGTGGCG
CTTTCTCATAGCTCACGCTGTAGGTATCTCAGTTCGGTGTAGGTCGTTCGCTCCAAGCTGGGCTGTGTGC
ACGAACCCCCCGTTCAGCCCGACCGCTGCGCCTTATCCGGTAACTATCGTCTTGAGTCCAACCCGGTAAG
ACACGACTTATCGCCACTGGCAGCAGCCACTGGTAACAGGATTAGCAGAGCGAGGTATGTAGGCGGTGCT
ACAGAGTTCTTGAAGTGGTGGCCTAACTACGGCTACACTAGAAGGACAGTATTTGGTATCTGCGCTCTGC
TGAAGCCAGTTACCTTCGGAAAAAGAGTTGGTAGCTCTTGATCCGGCAAACAAACCACCGCTGGTAGCGG
TGGTTTTTTTGTTTGCAAGCAGCAGATTACGCGCAGAAAAAAAGGATCTCAAGAAGATCCTTTGATCTTT
TCTACGGGGTCTGACGCTCAGTGGAACGAAAACTCACGTTAAGGGATTTTGGTCATGAGATTATCAAAAA
GGATCTTCACCTAGATCCTTTTAAATTAAAAATGAAGTTTGCGGCCGCAAATCAATCTAAAGTATATATG
AGTAAACTTGGTCTGACAGTTACCAATGCTTAATCAGTGAGGCACCTATCTCAGCGATCTGTCTATTTCG
TTCATCCATAGTTGCCTGACTCCCCGTCGTGTAGATAACTACGATACGGGAGGGCTTACCATCTGGCCCC
AGTGCTGCAATGATACCGCGAGACCCACGCTCACCGGCTCCAGATTTATCAGCAATAAACCAGCCAGCCG
GAAGGGCCGAGCGCAGAAGTGGTCCTGCAACTTTATCCGCCTCCATCCAGTCTATTAATTGTTGCCGGGA
AGCTAGAGTAAGTAGTTCGCCAGTTAATAGTTTGCGCAACGTTGTTGCCATTGCTACAGGCATCGTGGTG
TCACGCTCGTCGTTTGGTATGGCTTCATTCAGCTCCGGTTCCCAACGATCAAGGCGAGTTACATGATCCC
CCATGTTGTGCAAAAAAGCGGTTAGCTCCTTCGGTCCTCCGATCGTTGTCAGAAGTAAGTTGGCCGCAGT
GTTATCACTCATGGTTATGGCAGCACTGCATAATTCTCTTACTGTCATGCCATCCGTAAGATGCTTTTCT
GTGACTGGTGAGTACTCAACCAAGTCATTCTGAGAATAGTGTATGCGGCGACCGAGTTGCTCTTGCCCGG
CGTCAACACGGGATAATACCGCGCCACATAGCAGAACTTTAAAAGTGCTCATCATTGGAAAACGTTCTTC
GGGGCGAAAACTCTCAAGGATCTTACCGCTGTTGAGATCCAGTTCGATGTAACCCACTCGTGCACCCAAC
TGATCTTCAGCATCTTTTACTTTCACCAGCGTTTCTGGGTGAGCAAAAACAGGAAGGCAAAATGCCGCAA
AAAAGGGAATAAGGGCGACACGGAAATGTTGAATACTCATACTCTTCCTTTTTCAATATTATTGAAGCAT
TTATCAGGGTTATTGTCTCATGAGCGGATACATATTTGAATGTATTTAGAAAAATAAACAAATAGGGGTT
CCGCGCACATTTCCCCGAAAAGTGCCAC
Features (pLannotate 1.2.2; 19 found; start..end, strand, type, name):
      8..477     +  LTR            LTR: long terminal repeat from Moloney murine leukemia virus
    601..875     +  misc_feature   MESV Ψ (fragment): packaging signal of murine embryonic stem cell virus
    934..1350    +  CDS            gag (truncated): truncated Moloney murine leukemia virus (MMLV) gag gene lacking the start codon
   1391..2107    +  CDS            EGFP: EGFP is a basic (constitutively fluorescent) green fluorescent protein published in 1996, derived from Aequorea victoria. It is reported to be a rapidly-maturing weak dimer with moderate acid sensitivity.
   2134..2152    +  misc_feature   MCS (fragment): pBluescript multiple cloning site
   2153..2172    +  CDS            capTEV™ (fragment): composite tag for in vivo biotinylation, TEV protease cleavage, and 6xHis tagging
   2186..2230    +  CDS            S-Tag: affinity and epitope tag derived from pancreatic ribonuclease A
   2255..3214    +  CDS            GPSM2 (fragment): GPSM2_HUMAN - Also known as LGN. Experimental evidence at protein level: Swiss-Prot protein existence level 1. Plays an important role in mitotic spindle pole organization via its interaction with NUMA1 (PubMed:11781568, PubMed:15632202, PubMed:21816348). Required for cortical dynein-dynactin complex recruitment during metaphase (PubMed:22327364). Plays a role in metaphase spindle orientation (PubMed:22327364). Plays also an important role in asymmetric cell divisions (PubMed:21816348). Has guanine nucleotide dissociation inhibitor (GDI) activity towards G(i) alpha proteins, such as GNAI1 and
   3218..3239    +  misc_feature   MCS (fragment): multiple cloning site
   3251..3335    +  CDS            large T antigen (fragment): large T antigen from SV40 (simian virus 40)
   3378..3707    +  promoter       SV40 promoter: SV40 enhancer and early promoter
   3722..3769    +  promoter       EM7 promoter: synthetic bacterial promoter&nbsp
   3788..4186    +  CDS            BSD: blasticidin S deaminase; Aspergillus terreus BSD; confers resistance to blasticidin
   4239..4832    +  LTR            LTR: long terminal repeat from Moloney murine leukemia virus
   4841..4887    +  LTR            5' LTR (truncated) (fragment): truncated long terminal repeat from Moloney murine sarcoma virus
   4970..5018    -  CDS            lacI (fragment): lac repressor; lacI; The lac repressor binds to the lac operator to inhibit transcription in E. coli. This inhibition can be relieved by adding lactose or isopropyl-β-D-thiogalactopyranoside (IPTG).
   5204..5792    -  rep_origin     ori: high-copy-number ColE1/pMB1/pBR322/pUC origin of replication
   5970..6830    -  CDS            AmpR: β-lactamase; bla; confers resistance to ampicillin, carbenicillin, and related antibiotics
   6831..6935    -  promoter       AmpR promoter: bla
