[The description below was written by a language model from this plasmid's Addgene catalogue record and pLannotate feature annotations shown in this document.]
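Description:
pIC389 is a pBABE-based Moloney murine leukemia virus retroviral vector for stable expression of a tagged fragment of human LGN (GPSM2) in mammalian cells. In bacteria it is maintained through a high-copy ColE1/pUC-type origin and selected with ampicillin via the β-lactamase gene. The retroviral portion is framed by MMLV long terminal repeats, with a packaging signal and a truncated, start-codon-less gag segment downstream of the 5′ LTR that allow the transcript to be packaged into virions when the viral proteins are supplied in trans. No separate internal promoter is annotated upstream of the fusion gene, so expression is presumably driven by the 5′ LTR, as is usual for pBABE vectors.

The payload is a single open reading frame in which EGFP is followed by a TEV protease cleavage site and an S-tag, then the LGN fragment cloned between XhoI and SacII sites. This N-terminal tag arrangement allows both fluorescence localization and tandem affinity purification, with TEV cleavage releasing the GFP moiety. The insert lacks amino acids 1–364, leaving the C-terminal portion of the protein. Repository sequencing also found a three-nucleotide deletion relative to the depositor's full sequence, which removes residue 524. The feature table was generated from that depositor sequence and so may not reflect this change.

Downstream, an SV40 enhancer/early promoter paired with the bacterial EM7 promoter drives blasticidin S deaminase, giving blasticidin selection of transduced cells. The associated publication concerns signals controlling mitotic spindle position and orientation, consistent with use of this construct to study the localization or interactions of the LGN C-terminal region.
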