Addgene plasmid #37387: pIC389
Depositing lab: Iain Cheeseman. Depositing organization: Whitehead Institute for Biomedical Research. Publication: Chromosome- and spindle-pole-derived signals generate an intrinsic code for spindle position and orientation. Kiyomitsu T, Cheeseman IM. Nat Cell Biol. 2012 Feb 12;14(3):311-7. doi: 10.1038/ncb2440. PubMed 22327364.
Backbone
  Vector backbone: pBABE
  Modifications to backbone: This contains a blasticidin resistance gene for selection in eukaryotic cells.
  Vector type: Mammalian Expression, Retroviral
  Selectable markers: Blasticidin
Growth in bacteria
  Bacterial resistance: Ampicillin, 100 μg/mL
  Growth temperature: 37°C
  Growth strain: DH5alpha
  Copy number: Unknown
Gene/Insert
  Gene/Insert name: LGN (alt name: GPSM2)
  Species: H. sapiens (human)
  Insert size (bp): 963
  Mutation: deleted amino acid 1-364 and 524
  GenBank ID: NP_037428.3
  Entrez Gene: GPSM2 (a.k.a. CMCS, DFNB82, LGN, PINS)
  Tag / fusion protein: GFP (N terminal on insert); TEV (N terminal on insert); S-tag (N terminal on insert)
  Cloning method: Restriction Enzyme; 5′ cloning site XhoI (not destroyed); 3′ cloning site SacII (not destroyed)
  Sequencing primers: 5′ GGCATGGACGAGCTGTACAAG; 3′ GCATTCATTTTATGTTTCAGG
Resource information
  A portion of this plasmid was derived from a plasmid made by: ORIGENE, SC111910
Terms and licenses: Academic/Nonprofit Terms; Industry Terms: Not Available to Industry
Depositor comments: Please note that Addgene's sequencing results have confirmed that bp# 2734-2736 in the full plasmid sequence provided by the depositing laboratory are deleted in this plasmid, resulting in the deletion of amino acid 524 in the LGN sequence.
How to cite: pIC389 was a gift from Iain Cheeseman (Addgene plasmid # 37387 ; http://n2t.net/addgene:37387 ; RRID:Addgene_37387)
