>Addgene plasmid #37387 | pIC389 | addgene partial sequence | sequence record 48335 | EGFP-C 5'-CATGGTCCTGCTGGAGTTCGTG-3'
CTCGGCATGGACGAGCTGTACAAGTCCGGAGGGGATCGGTGGAGCTCCACCGGTGGCGGCCGCTCTAGAG
AGAATCTTTATTTTCAGGGCGCCGCCAAATTCAAAGAAACCGCTGCTGCTAAATTCGAACGCCAGCACAT
GGACAGCGGAGGTGGAGGTACTAGTCTCGAGCGACTTAATCTCTCAGACCTTCAAATGGTTCTTGGTCTG
AGCTACAGCACAAATAACTCCATAATGTCTGAAAATACTGAAATTGATAGCAGTTTGAATGGTGTACGCC
CCAAGTTGGGACGCCGGCATAGTATGGAAAATATGGAACTTATGAAGTTAACACCAGAAAAGGTACAGAA
CTGGAACAGTGAAATTCTTGCTAAGCAAAAACCTCTTATTGCCAAACCTTCTGCAAAGCTACTCTTTGTC
AACAGACTGAAGGGGAAAAAATACAAAACGAATTCCTCCACTAAAGTTCTCCAAGATGCCAGTAATTCTA
TTGACCACCGAATTCCAAATTCTCAGAGGAAAATCAGTGCAGATACTATTGGAGATGAAGGGTTCTTTGA
CTTATTAAGCCGATTTCAAAGCAATAGGATGGATGATCAGAGATGTTGCTTACAAGAAAAGAACTGCCAT
ACAGCTTCAACAACAACTTCCACTCCCCCTAAAATGATGCTAAAAACATCATCTGTTCCTGTGGTATCCC
CCAACACGGATGAGTTTTTAGATCTTCTTGCCAGCTCACAGAGTCGCCGTCTGGATGACCAGAGGGCTAG
TTTCAGTAATTTGCCA
